>Addgene plasmid #98126 | CMYA5tnT/pACT2 | addgene full sequence | sequence record 191147 | Addgene NGS Result
TTCTTGAACCATTTCCCATAATGGTGAAAGTTCCCTCAAGAATTTTACTCTGTCAGAAACGGCCTTAACG
ACGTAGTCGACCAATTCCGATCATATTCAATAACCCTTAATATAACTTCGTATAATGTATGCTATACGAA
GTTATTAGGTCTGAAGAGGAGTTTACGTCCAGCCAAGCTAGCTTGGCTGCAGGTCGAGCGGCCGCGATCC
GGAACCCTTAATATAACTTCGTATAATGTATGCTATACGAAGTTATTAGGTCCCTCGACCAATTCCGATC
ATATTCAATAACCCTTAATATAACTTCGTATAATGTATGCTATACGAAGTTATTAGGTCTGAAGAGGAGT
TTACGTCCAGCCAAGCTAGCTTGGCTGCAGGTCGAGCGGCCGCGATCCGGAACCCTTAATATAACTTCGT
ATAATGTATGCTATACGAAGTTATTAGGTCCCTCGACCGGCATGCCGGTAGAGGTGTGGTCAATAAGAGC
GACCTCATGCTATACCTGAGAAAGCAACCTGACCTACAGGAAAGAGTTACTCAAGAATAAGAATTTTCGT
TTTAAAACCTAAGAGTCACTTTAAAATTTGTATACACTTATTTTTTTTATAACTTATTTAATAATAAAAA
TCATAAATCATAAGAAATTCGCTTATTTAGAAGTGTCAACAACGTATCTACCAACGATTTGACCCTTTTC
CATCTTTTCGTAAATTTCTGGCAAGGTAGACAAGCCGACAACCTTGATTGGAGACTTGACCAAACCTCTG
GCGAAGAAGTCCAAAGCTTCTGAATAAGCCCTCGTAATATATTTTCATGAAGAATTTAGGTCCAAAAAAA
AGATGGGCATTAATTCTAGTCATTTAAAAAATTCTATAGATCAGAGGTTACATGGCCAAGATTGAAACTT
AGAGGAGTATAGTTACATAAAAGAAGGCAAAACGATGTATAAATGAAAGAAATTGAGATGGTGCACGATG
CACAGTTGAAGTGAACTTGCGGGGTTTTTCAGTATCTACGATTCATAGATCTCTCGAGCTCGAATTCCTT
GTGCCTTACAGAATCCAGGGGCTCTATCCCCAGGTGCAAAGTACATTTTCCAGGTTTCTCCAGGGCAAAG
GCAGGGTGGACACCCTCATTAAACCTGTGCCTGATGATGAAGAGCAACTGCTCGCTCTCTGCGTTGATGA
AGATAAGTCTCTGGTTGTTGTAGTCCAGCAGGATGCCCACTCTGGCTGGACGCTCAGTCACATGAACATC
ACTCACAATACCACTGTAGAAAAATGTGTATCTCTGTGGCTCAGAGCAGTGCATGTACCATGAGGTCTCC
CCTTGTCCTAGGGCACCTGCCTGCACAGCCGAGCTGGAGCAGATGCCGAGTCGATATGCTGGGCAGTCTG
TGACTGTGGTTTCCCAGTAATGCTGGCCACAGGAAGGCAGCTCCTCACCCAGCACTGACGGGATTTCCGT
CAGCCGTCTCCTCTCACCAAAGCTGATCACTGTCCCACTTGAGGAAATGTGTAGAGCAGGATGAGCTGTT
TCTCTCAACAAGAGAAATCTGGTTCCTCTGGTGGAGATGAGAGCAGCTTCACTCTGTTCACTTGTCCCAA
ATGCATTGATGGCCCTCACATAGAAAAAGTAGTTATCATTGGGTTGGAGGTTAACTTTCAGCTGGAGTCC
CATGGCCATATGACCACCCAAGCTAGCGTAATCTGGAACATCGTATGGGTAAGCCATAGAGATCTCTTTT
TTTGGGTTTGGTGGGGTATCTTCATCATCGAATAGATAGTTATATACATCATCCATTGTAGTGGTATTAA
ACATCCCTGTAGTGATTCCAAACGCGTTATACGCAGTTTGGTCCGTCCAACCAGGTGACAGTGGTTTTGA
ATTATTACCATCATCAATTTTACTAGCCGTGATTTCATTATTCATGAAGTTATCATGAACGTTAGAGGAG
GCAATTGGTTGTGAAAGCGCTTGAGAATTTGTTTGAGTTGTTATGAGGTTCGGACCGTTGCTACTGTTAG
TGAAAGTGAAGGACAATGAGCTATCAGCAATATTCCCACTTTGATTAAAATTGGCGGCGGTACCCAATTC
GACCTTTCTCTTCTTTTTTGGAGGCTCGGGAATTAATTCCGCTTTATCCATCTTTGCAAAGCTTGGAGTT
GATTGTATGCTTGGTATAGCTTGAAATATTGTGCAGAAAAAGAAACAAGGAAGAAAGGGAACGAGAACAA
TGACGAGGAAACAAAAGATTAATAATTGCAGGTCTATTTATACTTGATAGCAAGACAGCAAACTTTTTTT
TATTTCAAATTCAAGTAACTGGAAGGAAGGCCGTATACCGTTGCTCATTAGAGAGTAGTGTGCGTGAATG
AAGGAAGGAAAAAGTTTCGTGTGCTTCGAGATACCCCTCATCAGCTCTGGAACAACGACATCTGTTGGTG
CTGTCTTTGTCGTTAATTTTTTCCTTTAGTGTCTTCCATCATTTTTTTGTCATTGCGGATATGGTGAGAC
AACAACGGGGGAGAGAGAAAAGAAAAAAAAAGAAAAGAAGTTGCTGCCTCGCGCGTTTCGGTGATGACGG
TGAAAACCTCTGACACATGCAGCTCCCGGAGACGGTCACAGCTTGTCTGTAAGCGGATGCCGGGAGCAGA
CAAGCCCGTCAGGGCGCGTCAGCGGGTGTTGGCGGGTGTCGGGGCGCAGCCATGACCCAGTCACGTAGCG
ATAGCGGAGTGTATACTGGCTTAACTATGCGGCATCAGAGCAGATTGTACTGAGAGTGCACCATATGCGG
TGTGAAATACCGCACAGATGCGTAAGGAGAAAATACCGCATCAGGCGCTCTTCCGCTTCCTCGCTCACTG
ACTCGCTGCGCTCGGTCGTTCGGCTGCGGCGAGCGGTATCAGCTCACTCAAAGGCGGTAATACGGTTATC
CACAGAATCAGGGGATAACGCAGGAAAGAACATGTGAGCAAAAGGCCAGCAAAAGGCCAGGAACCGTAAA
AAGGCCGCGTTGCTGGCGTTTTTCCATAGGCTCCGCCCCCCTGACGAGCATCACAAAAATCGACGCTCAA
GTCAGAGGTGGCGAAACCCGACAGGACTATAAAGATACCAGGCGTTTCCCCCTGGAAGCTCCCTCGTGCG
CTCTCCTGTTCCGACCCTGCCGCTTACCGGATACCTGTCCGCCTTTCTCCCTTCGGGAAGCGTGGCGCTT
TCTCATAGCTCACGCTGTAGGTATCTCAGTTCGGTGTAGGTCGTTCGCTCCAAGCTGGGCTGTGTGCACG
AACCCCCCGTTCAGCCCGACCGCTGCGCCTTATCCGGTAACTATCGTCTTGAGTCCAACCCGGTAAGACA
CGACTTATCGCCACTGGCAGCAGCCACTGGTAACAGGATTAGCAGAGCGAGGTATGTAGGCGGTGCTACA
GAGTTCTTGAAGTGGTGGCCTAACTACGGCTACACTAGAAGGACAGTATTTGGTATCTGCGCTCTGCTGA
AGCCAGTTACCTTCGGAAAAAGAGTTGGTAGCTCTTGATCCGGCAAACAAACCACCGCTGGTAGCGGTGG
TTTTTTTGTTTGCAAGCAGCAGATTACGCGCAGAAAAAAAGGATCTCAAGAAGATCCTTTGATCTTTTCT
ACGGGGTCTGACGCTCAGTGGAACGAAAACTCACGTTAAGGGATTTTGGTCATGAGATTATCAAAAAGGA
TCTTCACCTAGATCCTTTTAAATTAAAAATGAAGTTTTAAATCAATCTAAAGTATATATGAGTAAACTTG
GTCTGACAGTTACCAATGCTTAATCAGTGAGGCACCTATCTCAGCGATCTGTCTATTTCGTTCATCCATA
GTTGCCTGACTCCCCGTCGTGTAGATAACTACGATACGGGAGGGCTTACCATCTGGCCCCAGTGCTGCAA
TGATACCGCGAGACCCACGCTCACCGGCTCCAGATTTATCAGCAATAAACCAGCCAGCCGGAAGGGCCGA
GCGCAGAAGTGGTCCTGCAACTTTATCCGCCTCCATCCAGTCTATTAATTGTTGCCGGGAAGCTAGAGTA
AGTAGTTCGCCAGTTAATAGTTTGCGCAACGTTGTTGCCATTGCTGCAGGCATCGTGGTGTCACGCTCGT
CGTTTGGTATGGCTTCATTCAGCTCCGGTTCCCAACGATCAAGGCGAGTTACATGATCCCCCATGTTGTG
CAAAAAAGCGGTTAGCTCCTTCGGTCCTCCGATCGTTGTCAGAAGTAAGTTGGCCGCAGTGTTATCACTC
ATGGTTATGGCAGCACTGCATAATTCTCTTACTGTCATGCCATCCGTAAGATGCTTTTCTGTGACTGGTG
AGTACTCAACCAAGTCATTCTGAGAATAGTGTATGCGGCGACCGAGTTGCTCTTGCCCGGCGTCAACACG
GGATAATACCGCGCCACATAGCAGAACTTTAAAAGTGCTCATCATTGGAAAACGTTCTTCGGGGCGAAAA
CTCTCAAGGATCTTACCGCTGTTGAGATCCAGTTCGATGTAACCCACTCGTGCACCCAACTGATCTTCAG
CATCTTTTACTTTCACCAGCGTTTCTGGGTGAGCAAAAACAGGAAGGCAAAATGCCGCAAAAAAGGGAAT
AAGGGCGACACGGAAATGTTGAATACTCATACTCTTCCTTTTTCAATATTATTGAAGCATTTATCAGGGT
TATTGTCTCATGAGCGGATACATATTTGAATGTATTTAGAAAAATAAACAAATAGGGGTTCCGCGCACAT
TTCCCCGAAAAGTGCCACCTGAGCTTTGAAGAAAAATGCGCCTTATTCAATCTTTGCTATAAAAAATGGC
CCAAAATCTCACATTGGAAGACATTTGATGACCTCATTTCTTTCAATGAAGGGCCTAACGGAGTTGACTA
ATGTTGTGGGAAATTGGAGCGATAAGCGTGCTTCTGCCGTGGCCAGGACAACGTATACTCATCAGATAAC
AGCAATACCTGATCACTACTTCGCACTAGTTTCTCGGTACTATGCATATGATCCAATATCAAAGGAAATG
ATAGCATTGAAGGATGAGACTAATCCAATTGAGGAGTGGCAGCATATAGAACAGCTAAAGGGTAGTGCTG
AAGGAAGCATACGATACCCCGCATGGAATGGGATAATATCACAGGAGGTACTAGACTACCTTTCATCCTA
CATAAATAGACGCATATAAGTACGCATTTAAGCATAAACACGCACTATGCCGTTCTTCTCATGTATATAT
ATATACAGGCAACACGCAGATATAGGTGCGACGTGAACAGTGAGCTGTATGTGCGCAGCTCGCGTTGCAT
TTTCGGAAGCGCTCGTTTTCGGAAACGCTTTGAAGTTCCTATTCCGAAGTTCCTATTCTCTAGAAAGTAT
AGGAACTTCAGAGCGCTTTTGAAAACCAAAAGCGCTCTGAAGACGCACTTTCAAAAAACCAAAAACGCAC
CGGACTGTAACGAGCTACTAAAATATTGCGAATACCGCTTCCACAAACATTGCTCAAAAGTATCTCTTTG
CTATATATCTCTGTGCTATATCCCTATATAACCTACCCATCCACCTTTCGCTCCTTGAACTTGCATCTAA
ACTCGACCTCTACATTTTTTATGTTTATCTCTAGTATTACTCTTTAGACAAAAAAATTGTAGTAAGAACT
ATTCATAGAGTGAATCGAAAACAATACGAAAATGTAAACATTTCCTATACGTAGTATATAGAGACAAAAT
AGAAGAAACCGTTCATAATTTTCTGACCAATGAAGAATCATCAACGCTATCACTTTCTGTTCACAAAGTA
TGCGCAATCCACATCGGTATAGAATATAATCGGGGATGCCTTTATCTTGAAAAAATGCACCCGCAGCTTC
GCTAGTAATCAGTAAACGCGGGAAGTGGAGTCAGGCTTTTTTTATGGAAGAGAAAATAGACACCAAAGTA
GCCTTCTTCTAACCTTAACGGACCTACAGTGCAAAAAGTTATCAAGAGACTGCATTATAGAGCGCACAAA
GGAGAAAAAAAGTAATCTAAGATGCTTTGTTAGAAAAATAGCGCTCTCGGGATGCATTTTTGTAGAACAA
AAAAGAAGTATAGATTCTTTGTTGGTAAAATAGCGCTCTCGCGTTGCATTTCTGTTCTGTAAAAATGCAG
CTCAGATTCTTTGTTTGAAAAATTAGCGCTCTCGCGTTGCATTTTTGTTTTACAAAAATGAAGCACAGAT
TCTTCGTTGGTAAAATAGCGCTTTCGCGTTGCATTTCTGTTCTGTAAAAATGCAGCTCAGATTCTTTGTT
TGAAAAATTAGCGCTCTCGCGTTGCATTTTTGTTCTACAAAATGAAGCACAGATGCTTCGTTAACAAAGA
TATGCTATTGAAGTGCAAGATGGAAACGCAGAAAATGAACCGGGGATGCGACGTGCAAGATTACCTATGC
AATAGATGCAATAGTTTCTCCAGGAACCGAAATACATACATTGTCTTCCGTAAAGCGCTAGACTATATAT
TATTATACAGGTTCAAATATACTATCTGTTTCAGGGAAAACTCCCAGGTTCGGATGTTCAAAATTCAATG
ATGGGTAACAAGTACGATCGTAAATCTGTAAAACAGTTTGTCGGATATTAGGCTGTATCTCCTCAAAGCG
TATTCGAATATCATTGAGAAGCTGCAGCGTCACATCGGATAATAATGATGGCAGCCATTGTAGAAGTGCC
TTTTGCATTTCTAGTCTCTTTCTCGGTCTAGCTAGTTTTACTACATCGCGAAGATAGAATCTTAGATCAC
ACTGCCTTTGCTGAGCTGGATCAATAGAGTAACAAAAGAGTGGTAAGGAACTGTGGGAATACTCAGGTAT
CGTAAGATGCAAGAGTTCGAATCTCTTAGCAACCATTATTTTTTTCCTCAACATAACGAGAACACACAGG
GGCGCTATCGCACAGAATCAAATTCGATGACTGGAAATTTTTTGTTAATTTCAGAGGTCGCCTGACGCAT
ATACCTTTTTCAACTGAAAAATTGGGAGAAAAAGGAAAGGTGAGAGCGCCGGAACCGGCTTTTCATATAG
AATAGAGAAGCGTTCATGACTAAATGCTTGCATCACAATACTTGAAGTTGACAATATTATTTAAGGACCT
ATTGTTTTTTCCAATAGGTGGTTAGCAATCGTCTTACTTTCTAACTTTTCTTACCTTTTACATTTCAGCA
ATATATATATATATTTCAAGGATATACCATTCTAATGTCTGCCCCTAAGAAGATCGTCGTTTTGCCAGGT
GACCACGTTGGTCAAGAAATCACAGCCGAAGCCATTAAGGTTCTTAAAGCTATTTCTGATGTTCGTTCCA
ATGTCAAGTTCGATTTCGAAAATCATTTAATTGGTGGTGCTGCTATCGATGCTACAGGTGTTCCACTTCC
AGATGAGGCGCTGGAAGCCTCCAAGAAGGCTGATGCCGTTTTGTTAGGTGCTGTGGGTGGTCCTAAATGG
GGTACAGGTAGTGTTAGACCTGAACAAGGTTTACTAAAAATCCGTAAAGAACTTCAATTGTACGCCAACT
TAAGACCATGTAACTTTGCATCCGACTCTCTTTTAGACTTATCTCCAATCAAGCCACAATTTGCTAAAGG
TACTGACTTCGTTGTTGTCAGAGAATTAGTGGGAGGTATTTACTTTGGTAAGAGAAAGGAAGACGATGGT
GATGGTGTCGCTTGGGATAGTGAACAATACACCGTTCCAGAAGTGCAAAGAATCACAAGAATGGCCGCTT
TCATGGCCCTACAACATGAGCCACCATTGCCTATTTGGTCCTTGGATAAAGCTAATGTTTTGGCCTCTTC
AAGATTATGGAGAAAAACTGTGGAGGAAACCATCAAGAACGAATTTCCTACATTGAAGGTTCAACATCAA
TTGATTGATTCTGCCGCCATGATCCTAGTTAAGAACCCAACCCACCTAAATGGTATTATAATCACCAGCA
ACATGTTTGGTGATATCATCTCCGATGAAGCCTCCGTTATCCCAGGTTCCTTGGGTTTGTTGCCATCTGC
GTCCTTGGCCTCTTTGCCAGACAAGAACACCGCATTTGGTTTGTACGAACCATGCCACGGTTCTGCTCCA
GATTTGCCAAAGAATAAGGTCAACCCTATCGCCACTATCTTGTCTGCTGCAATGATGTTGAAATTGTCAT
TGAACTTGCCTGAAGAAGGTAAGGCCATTGAAGATGCAGTTAAAAAGGTTTTGGATGCAGGTATCAGAAC
TGGTGATTTAGGTGGTTCCAACAGTACCACCGAAGTCGGTGATGCTGTCGCCGAAGAAGTTAAGAAAATC
CTTGCTTAAAAAGATTCTCTTTTTTTATGATATTTGTACATAAACTTTATAAATGAAATTCATAATAGAA
ACGACACGAAATTACAAAATGGAATATGTTCATAGGGTAGACGAAACTATATACGCAATCTACATACATT
TATCAAGAAGGAGAAAAAGGAGGATGTAAAGGAATACAGGTAAGCAAATTGATACTAATGGCTCAACGTG
ATAAGGAAAAAGAATTGCACTTTAACATTAATATTGACAAGGAGGAGGGCACCACACAAAAAGTTAGGTG
TAACAGAAAATCATGAAACTATGATTCCTAATTTATATATTGGAGGATTTTCTCTAAAAAAAAAAAAATA
CAACAAATAAAAAACACTCAATGACCTGACCATTTGATGGAGTTTAAGTCAATACC
Features (pLannotate 1.2.2; 21 found; start..end, strand, type, name):
    112..145     -  protein_bind   loxP: Cre-mediated recombination occurs in the 8-bp core sequence (GCATACAT). Cre recombinase
    223..256     -  protein_bind   loxP: Cre-mediated recombination occurs in the 8-bp core sequence (GCATACAT). Cre recombinase
    300..333     -  protein_bind   loxP: Cre-mediated recombination occurs in the 8-bp core sequence (GCATACAT). Cre recombinase
    411..444     -  protein_bind   loxP: Cre-mediated recombination occurs in the 8-bp core sequence (GCATACAT). Cre recombinase
    465..652     -  terminator     ADH1 terminator: S. cerevisiae ADH1; transcription terminator for the S. cerevisiae alcohol dehydrogenase 1 (ADH1) gene
    656..790     -  CDS            ADH1 (fragment): ADH1_YEAST - Also known as ADC1. Experimental evidence at protein level: Swiss-Prot protein existence level 1. This isozyme preferentially catalyzes the conversion of primary unbranched alcohols to their corresponding aldehydes. Also shows activity toward secondary alcohols. From Saccharomyces cerevisiae (strain ATCC 204508 / S288c) (Baker's yeast).
   1048..1680    -  CDS            CMYA5 (fragment): CMYA5_HUMAN - Also known as C5orf10, DTNBP2, SPRYD2, TRIM76. Experimental evidence at protein level: Swiss-Prot protein existence level 1. May serve as an anchoring protein that mediates the subcellular compartmentation of protein kinase A (PKA) via binding to PRKAR2A (By similarity). May function as a repressor of calcineurin- mediated transcriptional activity. May attenuate calcineurin ability to induce slow-fiber gene program in muscle and may negatively modulate skeletal muscle regeneration (By similarity). Plays a role in the assembly of ryanodine receptor (RYR2) clusters in striated musc
   1705..1731    -  CDS            3xHA (fragment): three tandem HA epitope tags
   1744..2085    -  CDS            GAL4 activation domain: activation domain of the GAL4 transcriptional activator; Saccharomyces cerevisiae GAL4 (truncated)
   2102..2121    -  CDS            SV40 NLS (fragment): nuclear localization signal of SV40 (simian virus 40) large T antigen
   2167..2563    -  promoter       ADH1 promoter: S. cerevisiae ADH1; promoter for alcohol dehydrogenase 1
   2563..2603    +  CDS            rop (fragment): Rop protein, which maintains plasmids at low copy number; rop
   2705..2845    +  misc_feature   bom: basis of mobility region from pBR322
   3031..3619    -  rep_origin     ori: high-copy-number ColE1/pMB1/pBR322/pUC origin of replication
   3790..4650    -  CDS            AmpR: β-lactamase; bla; confers resistance to ampicillin, carbenicillin, and related antibiotics
   4651..4755    -  promoter       AmpR promoter: bla
   5020..6362    +  rep_origin     2μ ori: yeast 2μ plasmid origin of replication
   6516..6875    -  CDS            RAF1 (fragment): RAF_YEAST - Experimental evidence at transcript level: Swiss-Prot protein existence level 2. Antagonizes transcriptional repression of recombinase FLP by REP1-REP2. May play a role in plasmid partitioning. From Saccharomyces cerevisiae (strain ATCC 204508 / S288c) (Baker's yeast).
   6839..7244    +  promoter       LEU2 promoter: S. cerevisiae LEU2
   7245..8336    +  CDS            LEU2: LEU3_YEAST - Experimental evidence at protein level: Swiss-Prot protein existence level 1. Catalyzes the oxidation of 3-carboxy-2-hydroxy-4- methylpentanoate (3-isopropylmalate) to 3-carboxy-4-methyl-2- oxopentanoate. The product decarboxylates to 4-methyl-2 oxopentanoate. From Saccharomyces cerevisiae (strain ATCC 204508 / S288c) (Baker's yeast).
   8701..87      -  CDS            NFS1 (fragment) (across the origin): NFS1_YEAST - Also known as SPL1 From Saccharomyces cerevisiae (strain ATCC 204508 / S288c) (Baker's yeast).
