[The description below was written by a language model from this plasmid's Addgene catalogue record and pLannotate feature annotations shown in this document.]
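Description:
CMYA5tnT/pACT2 is a yeast two-hybrid "prey" plasmid built on the Clontech pACT2 backbone, a yeast expression shuttle vector. In E. coli it replicates from a ColE1/pBR322-type origin (with the adjacent bom region and a remnant of rop) and is selected through the β-lactamase gene conferring ampicillin resistance. In Saccharomyces cerevisiae it is maintained episomally by the 2μ origin and selected by complementation of leucine auxotrophy with the LEU2 marker under its own promoter. The catalogue lists a total size of about 8.75 kb, and the sequenced record is 8,736 nt.

The expression cassette runs from a yeast ADH1 promoter to the ADH1 terminator and encodes a single fusion protein: an SV40 large T antigen nuclear localization signal, the GAL4 transcriptional activation domain, an HA epitope tag, and then the insert, cloned in frame between NcoI and EcoRI sites that remain intact. The insert is a roughly 630 bp fragment of human CMYA5 (cardiomyopathy-associated protein 5, also called TRIM76 or SPRYD2) covering amino acids 3859–4069, the C-terminal end of the protein. It carries the T allele of the polymorphism rs10043986, giving leucine rather than proline at position 4063. Several loxP sites lie downstream of the terminator; they appear to be backbone elements, and the record does not assign them a role in this construct. Short annotated fragments of ADH1, RAF1 and NFS1 are likely carry-over from the yeast genomic and 2μ segments used to build the vector.

The plasmid is intended for yeast two-hybrid assays, in which interaction of the CMYA5 fragment with a GAL4 DNA-binding-domain fusion partner reconstitutes a transcriptional activator and switches on reporter genes. The allele-specific naming suggests comparison of binding between the Leu and Pro variants, though the record names no interaction partner.
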