Addgene plasmid #98126: CMYA5tnT/pACT2
Purpose: CMYA5 (aa 3859 – 4069) Leu allele (4063) in a GAL4 AD vector, used for yeast-two hybrid
Depositing lab: Rita Shiang. Depositing organization: Virginia Commonwealth University.
Backbone
  Vector backbone: pACT2
  Backbone manufacturer: Clontech
  Backbone size w/o insert (bp): 8118
  Total vector size (bp): 8750
  Vector type: Yeast Expression
  Selectable markers: LEU2
Growth in bacteria
  Bacterial resistance: Ampicillin, 100 μg/mL
  Growth temperature: 37°C
  Growth strain: DH5alpha
  Copy number: Unknown
Gene/Insert
  Gene/Insert name: CMYA5 (alt names: CMYA5 T allele; CMYA5 Leu allele)
  Species: H. sapiens (human)
  Insert size (bp): 632
  Mutation: rs10043986 (NP_705838.3:p.Pro4063Leu)
  GenBank ID: NM_153610
  Entrez Gene: CMYA5 (a.k.a. C5orf10, SPRYD2, TRIM76)
  Cloning method: Restriction Enzyme; 5′ cloning site NcoI (not destroyed); 3′ cloning site EcoRI (not destroyed)
  Sequencing primers: 5′ Gal4-AD; 3′ 3’ AD: AGA TGG TGC ACG ATG CAC AG
Terms and licenses: Academic/Nonprofit Terms; Industry Terms
How to cite: CMYA5tnT/pACT2 was a gift from Rita Shiang (Addgene plasmid # 98126 ; http://n2t.net/addgene:98126 ; RRID:Addgene_98126)
