>Addgene plasmid #98126 | CMYA5tnT/pACT2 | depositor partial sequence | sequence record 179824 | sequencing result using Gal4-AD primer
TATGGCTTACCCATACGATGTTCCAGATTACGCTAGCTTGGGTGGTCATATGGCCATGGGACTCCAGCTG
AAAGTTAACCTCCAACCCAATGATAACTACTTTTTCTATGTGAGGGCCATCAATGCATTTGGGACAAGTG
AACAGAGTGAAGCTGCTCTCATCTCCACCAGAGGAACCAGATTTCTCTTGTTGAGAGAAACAGCTCATCC
TGCTCTACACATTTCCTCAAGTGGGACAGTGATCAGCTTTGGTGAGAGGAGACGGCTGACGGAAATCCCG
TCAGTGCTGGGTGAGGAGCTGCCTTCCTGTGGCCAGCATTACTGGGAAACCACAGTCACAGACTGCCCAG
CATATCGACTCGGCATCTGCTCCAGCTCGGCTGTGCAGGCAGGTGCCCTAGGACAAGGGGAGACCTCATG
GTACATGCACTGCTCTGAGCCACAGAGATACACATTTTTCTACAGTGGTATTGTGAGTGATGTTCATGTG
ACTGAGCGTCCAGCCAGAGTGGGCATCCTGCTGGACTACAACAACCAGAGACTTATCTTCATCAACGCAG
AGAGCGAGCAGTTGCTCTTCATCATCAGGCACAGGTTTAATGAGGGTGTCCACCCTGCCTTTGCCCTGGA
GAAACCTGGAAAATGTACTTTGCACCTGGGGATAGAGCCCCTGGATTCTGTAAGGCACAAGGAATTCGAG
CTCGAGAGATCTATGAATCGTAGATACTGAAAAACCCCGCAAGTTCACTTCAACTGTGCATCGTGCACCA
TCTCAATTTCTTTCATTTATACATCGTTTTGCCTTCTTTTATGTAACTATACTCCTCTAAGTTTCAATCA
